>Addgene plasmid #23391 | pDONR223-LOC649288 | depositor partial sequence | sequence record 10966 | Author sequence
ATGGAAGTCTTGGAATCATTTACCAAGAAGATCCTGAGCACAGAAGTTGGTGAGATGGCAAAGCAGTATA
TAGAGAAAAGTCTTTTGGTTCCAGACCATGTGATCACATACCTAATGATGTCTGAGTTGGAGAATAGGTG
TGGCCAGCACTGGCTCCTCGATGGTTTTCCTAGGACATTAGGACAAGCCGAAGCCCTGGACAAAATCTGT
GAAGTGGATCTAGTGATCAGTTTGAACATTCCATTTGAAACACTTAAAAGATCGTCTCAGCCGCCGTTGG
ATTCACCCTCCTTG
