>Addgene plasmid #23391 | pDONR223-LOC649288 | addgene partial sequence | sequence record 29216 | 23391 with M13pUC-fwd
CTCGGGCCCAATAATGATTTTATTTTGACTGATAGTGACCTGTTCGTTGCAACAAATTGATGAGCAATGC
TTTTTTATAATGCCAACTTTGTACAAAAAAGTTGGCACCATGGAAGTCTTGGAATCATTTACCAAGAAGA
TCCTGAGCACAGAAGTTGGTGAGATGGCAAAGCAGTATATAGAGAAAAGTCTTTTGGTTCCAGACCATGT
GATCACATACCTAATGATGTCTGAGTTGGAGAATAGGTGTGGCCAGCACTGGCTCCTCGATGGTTTTCCT
AGGACATTAGGACAAGCCGAAGCCCTGGACAAAATCTGTGAAGTGGATCTAGTGATCAGTTTGAACATTC
CATTTGAAACACTTAAAAGATCGTCTCAGCCGCCGTTGGATTCACCCTCCTTGCCAACTTTCTTGTACAA
AGTTGGCATTATAAGAAAGCATTGCTTATCAATTTGTTGCAACGAACAGGTCACTATCAGTCAAAATAAA
ATCATTATTTGCCATCCAGCTGATATCCCC
