[The description below was written by a language model from this plasmid's Addgene catalogue record.]
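Description:
pDONR223-LOC649288 is a Gateway entry clone built in the Invitrogen pDONR223 donor backbone (about 5 kb without insert). It is a bacterial cloning plasmid rather than an expression vector: it is maintained at high copy in E. coli under spectinomycin selection. The record gives no feature table, so the origin of replication and the exact recombination sites flanking the insert are not itemised. As a product of Gateway cloning into a donor vector, the ORF would be expected to sit between attL-type sites that permit LR recombination into destination vectors. M13 forward and reverse primer sites flank the insert for sequence verification.

The insert is a short human open reading frame of 294 bp annotated as LOC649288, described as similar to mitochondrial adenylate kinase isoenzyme 4 (adenylate kinase 3-like 1) and mapped to the Entrez gene AK4P6, a symbol that suggests an AK4-related pseudogene locus. The ORF was cloned without a stop codon, so that transfer into a destination vector places it in frame with a C-terminal epitope tag and a vector-supplied stop codon. No promoter for mammalian expression is recorded, and the depositors state that the plasmid should not be transfected directly. Instead, the ORF is meant to be shuttled into expression vectors, with the pLX301–pLX304 lentiviral destination vectors offered separately for this purpose. The clone belongs to an ORF collection associated with a study of kinase-driven resistance to RAF inhibition through MAP kinase pathway reactivation, where such clones served in gain-of-function expression screens in mammalian cells.
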