Addgene plasmid #23391: pDONR223-LOC649288
Depositing lab: William Hahn & David Root. Depositing organization: Dana-Farber Cancer Institute. Publication: COT drives resistance to RAF inhibition through MAP kinase pathway reactivation. Johannessen CM, Boehm JS, Kim SY, Thomas SR, Wardwell L, Johnson LA, Emery CM, Stransky N, Cogdill AP, Barretina J, Caponigro G, Hieronymus H, Murray RR, Salehi-Ashtiani K, Hill DE, Vidal M, Zhao JJ, Yang X, Alkan O, Kim S, Harris JL, Wilson CJ, Myer VE, Finan PM, Root DE, Roberts TM, Golub T, Flaherty KT, Dummer R, Weber BL, Sellers WR, Schlegel R, Wargo JA, Hahn WC, Garraway LA. Nature. 2010 Dec 16;468(7326):968-72. doi: 10.1038/nature09627 PubMed 21107320.
Backbone
  Vector backbone: pDONR223
  Backbone manufacturer: Invitrogen
  Backbone size w/o insert (bp): 5005
  Vector type: Gateway Donor vector
Growth in bacteria
  Bacterial resistance: Spectinomycin, 50 μg/mL
  Growth temperature: 37°C
  Growth strain: DH5alpha
  Copy number: High Copy
Gene/Insert
  Gene/Insert name: LOC649288 (alt name: similar to Adenylate kinase isoenzyme 4, mitochondrial (Adenylate kinase 3-like 1) (ATP-AMP transphosphorylase);unassigned)
  Species: H. sapiens (human)
  Insert size (bp): 294
  Entrez Gene: AK4P6
  Cloning method: Gateway Cloning
  Sequencing primers: 5′ M13pUC-fwd; 3′ M13rev
Terms and licenses: Academic/Nonprofit Terms; Industry Terms: Not Available to Industry
Depositor comments: The ORF has no Stop codon. This design enables easy recombination into a destination vector to add an epitope tag of choice and Stop codon to the ORF. Do NOT use this plasmid directly for transfections. A set of 4 custom lentiviral vectors is available ( pLX301 (http://www.addgene.org/25895/) , pLX302 (http://www.addgene.org/25896/) , pLX303 (http://www.addgene.org/25897/) , pLX304 (http://www.addgene.org/25890/) ) to be used to express these ORFs in mammalian cells. These plasmids are not included in the kit and must be ordered separately.
How to cite: pDONR223-LOC649288 was a gift from William Hahn & David Root (Addgene plasmid # 23391 ; http://n2t.net/addgene:23391 ; RRID:Addgene_23391)
